Addgene plasmid #186848: pTRE3G-FLAG-human cGASdeltaN-HA
Purpose: Doxycycline-dependent expression of human cGAS gene in mammalian cells by retroviral transduction
Depositing lab: Jonathan Kagan. Depositing organization: Boston Children's Hospital. Publication: Species-specific self-DNA detection mechanisms by mammalian cyclic GMP-AMP synthases. Mosallanejad K, Kennedy SN, Bahleda KM, Slavik KM, Zhou W, Govande AA, Hancks DC, Kranzusch PJ, Kagan JC. Sci Immunol. 2023 Jan 20;8(79):eabp9765. doi: 10.1126/sciimmunol.abp9765. Epub 2023 Jan 20. PubMed 36662885.
Backbone
  Vector backbone: pRetroX-TRE3G Vector
  Backbone manufacturer: Takara Bio
  Backbone size w/o insert (bp): 6600
  Vector type: Retroviral
  Selectable markers: Puromycin
Growth in bacteria
  Bacterial resistance: Ampicillin, 100 μg/mL
  Growth temperature: 37°C
  Growth strain: NEB Stable
  Copy number: High Copy
Gene/Insert
  Gene/Insert name: Human cGAS truncation mutant (160-522 a.a.) with N-terminal FLAG and C-terminal HA tag (alt names: cGAS; cGASdeltaN)
  Species: H. sapiens (human), Synthetic
  Insert size (bp): 1152
  Mutation: N-terminal truncation
  Entrez Gene: Adamts1 (a.k.a. ADAM-TS1, ADAMTS, ADAMTS-1, C3-C5, METH-1, METH1)
  Promoter: TRE3G
  Tag / fusion protein: FLAG (C terminal on insert); HA (C terminal on insert)
  Cloning method: Ligation Independent Cloning
  Sequencing primers: 5′ pCEP_Fw (agagctcgtttagtgaaccg); 3′ MSCV_Rv (cagcggggctgctaaagcgcatgc)
Terms and licenses: Academic/Nonprofit Terms; Industry Terms: Not Available to Industry
Depositor comments: Contains Kozak sequence (gccacc) before start codon. Please visit https://www.biorxiv.org/content/10.1101/2022.03.09.483681v2 for bioRxiv preprint.
How to cite: pTRE3G-FLAG-human cGASdeltaN-HA was a gift from Jonathan Kagan (Addgene plasmid # 186848 ; http://n2t.net/addgene:186848 ; RRID:Addgene_186848)
