[The description below was written by a language model from this plasmid's Addgene catalogue record and pLannotate feature annotations shown in this document.]
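Description:
pTRE3G-FLAG-human cGASdeltaN-HA is a self-inactivating gammaretroviral transfer vector built on the pRetroX-TRE3G backbone, designed for doxycycline-inducible expression of a truncated human cGAS in mammalian cells after retroviral transduction. In bacteria it is maintained through a high-copy ColE1/pUC-type origin with ampicillin resistance. The viral portion begins with a hybrid CMV enhancer/promoter fused to a truncated 5' LTR, which drives production of the genomic RNA in packaging cells. This is followed by the Ψ packaging signal and a truncated gag segment lacking its start codon, which supports encapsidation. The 3' LTR carries a U3 deletion, so after reverse transcription and integration the LTRs are transcriptionally silent and expression depends on the internal promoters.

The payload is human cGAS residues 160–522, lacking the N-terminal region, preceded by a Kozak sequence and placed under the TRE3GV promoter, a third-generation Tet-responsive promoter adapted for retroviral vectors. This promoter is active only when a Tet-On 3G transactivator is present with doxycycline. The transactivator is not encoded on this plasmid and must be supplied separately. The insert name describes an N-terminal FLAG and C-terminal HA tag. The catalogue tag field instead lists both as C-terminal, and the feature table annotates only an HA segment downstream of the cGAS coding region. A downstream mouse PGK promoter drives puromycin N-acetyltransferase for constitutive selection of transduced cells. The Entrez Gene field names Adamts1, which is inconsistent with the insert and the annotated CGAS sequence and appears to be a record error. The associated work concerns species-specific self-DNA detection by mammalian cGAS enzymes.
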