Features (pLannotate 1.2.2; 19 found; start..end, strand, type, name):
    325..528     +  promoter       CMV promoter: human cytomegalovirus (CMV) immediate early promoter
    529..704     +  LTR            5' LTR (truncated): truncated long terminal repeat from Moloney murine sarcoma virus
    826..1100    +  misc_feature   MESV Ψ (fragment): packaging signal of murine embryonic stem cell virus
   1167..1583    +  CDS            gag (truncated): truncated Moloney murine leukemia virus (MMLV) gag gene lacking the start codon
   1623..1972    +  promoter       TRE3GV promoter: 3rd-generation Tet-responsive promoter that can be activated by binding of Tet-On® 3G, optimized for retroviral and lentiviral vectors
   2003..3100    +  CDS            CGAS (fragment): CGAS_HUMAN - Also known as C6orf150 From Homo sapiens (Human).
   3101..3128    +  CDS            3xHA (fragment): three tandem HA epitope tags
   3161..3660    +  promoter       PGK promoter: mouse phosphoglycerate kinase 1 promoter
   3681..4280    +  CDS            PuroR: puromycin N-acetyltransferase; pac from Streptomyces alboniger; confers resistance to puromycin
   4347..4419    +  CDS            env (fragment): murine leukemia virus gPr80 envelope polyprotein precursor; env; proteolytically cleaved into gp70SU and p15TM subunits
   4461..4886    +  LTR            3' LTR (ΔU3): self-inactivating 3' long terminal repeat (LTR) from Moloney murine leukemia virus
   4955..4995    +  CDS            rop (fragment): Rop protein, which maintains plasmids at low copy number; rop
   5097..5135    +  misc_feature   bom (fragment): basis of mobility region from pBR322
   5152..5481    +  promoter       SV40 promoter: SV40 enhancer and early promoter
   5487..5588    +  misc_feature   bom (fragment): basis of mobility region from pBR322
   5774..6362    -  rep_origin     ori: high-copy-number ColE1/pMB1/pBR322/pUC origin of replication
   6533..7393    -  CDS            AmpR: β-lactamase; bla; confers resistance to ampicillin, carbenicillin, and related antibiotics
   7394..7498    -  promoter       AmpR promoter: bla
   7684..324     +  enhancer       CMV enhancer (across the origin): human cytomegalovirus immediate early enhancer
>Addgene plasmid #186848 | pTRE3G-FLAG-human cGASdeltaN-HA | addgene full sequence | sequence record 366037 | Addgene NGS Result
AGCCCATATATGGAGTTCCGCGTTACATAACTTACGGTAAATGGCCCGCCTGGCTGACCGCCCAACGACC
CCCGCCCATTGACGTCAATAATGACGTATGTTCCCATAGTAACGCCAATAGGGACTTTCCATTGACGTCA
ATGGGTGGAGTATTTACGGTAAACTGCCCACTTGGCAGTACATCAAGTGTATCATATGCCAAGTACGCCC
CCTATTGACGTCAATGACGGTAAATGGCCCGCCTGGCATTATGCCCAGTACATGACCTTATGGGACTTTC
CTACTTGGCAGTACATCTACGTATTAGTCATCGCTATTACCATGGTGATGCGGTTTTGGCAGTACATCAA
TGGGCGTGGATAGCGGTTTGACTCACGGGGATTTCCAAGTCTCCACCCCATTGACGTCAATGGGAGTTTG
TTTTGGCACCAAAATCAACGGGACTTTCCAAAATGTCGTAACAACTCCGCCCCATTGACGCAAATGGGCG
GTAGGCGTGTACGGTGGGAGGTCTATATAAGCAGAGCTCAATAAAAGAGCCCACAACCCCTCACTCGGCG
CGCCAGTCTTCCGATAGACTGCGTCGCCCGGGTACCCGTATTCCCAATAAAGCCTCTTGCTGTTTGCATC
CGAATCGTGGTCTCGCTGTTCCTTGGGAGGGTCTCCTCTGAGTGATTGACTACCCACGACGGGGGTCTTT
CATTTGGGGGCTCGTCCGGGATTTGGAGACCCCTGCCCAGGGACCACCGACCCACCACCGGGAGGTAAGC
TGGCCAGCAACTTATCTGTGTCTGTCCGATTGTCTAGTGTCTATGTTTGATGTTATGCGCCTGCGTCTGT
ACTAGTTAGCTAACTAGCTCTGTATCTGGCGGACCCGTGGTGGAACTGACGAGTTCTGAACACCCGGCCG
CAACCCTGGGAGACGTCCCAGGGACTTTGGGGGCCGTTTTTGTGGCCCGACCTGAGGAAGGGAGTCGATG
TGGAATCCGACCCCGTCAGGATATGTGGTTCTGGTAGGAGACGAGAACCTAAAACAGTTCCCGCCTCCGT
CTGAATTTTTGCTTTCGGTTTGGAACCGAAGCCGCGCGTCTTGTCTGCTGCAGCGCTGCAGCATCGTTCT
GTGTTGTCTCTGTCTGACTGTGTTTCTGTATTTGTCTGAAAATTAGGGCCAGACTGTTACCACTCCCTTA
AGTTTGACCTTAGGTCACTGGAAAGATGTCGAGCGGATCGCTCACAACCAGTCGGTAGATGTCAAGAAGA
GACGTTGGGTTACCTTCTGCTCTGCAGAATGGCCAACCTTTAACGTCGGATGGCCGCGAGACGGCACCTT
TAACCGAGACCTCATCACCCAGGTTAAGATCAAGGTCTTTTCACCTGGCCCGCATGGACACCCAGACCAG
GTCCCCTACATCGTGACCTGGGAAGCCTTGGCTTTTGACCCCCCTCCCTGGGTCAAGCCCTTTGTACACC
CTAAGCCTCCGCCTCCTCTTCCTCCATCCGCCCCGTCTCTCCCCCTTGAACCTCCTCGTTCGACCCCGCC
TCGATCCTCCCTTTATCCAGCCCTCACTCCTTCTCTAGGCGCCGGAATTGAAGATCTCGATGAGGCCCTT
TCGTCTTCACTCGAGTTTACTCCCTATCAGTGATAGAGAACGTATGAAGAGTTTACTCCCTATCAGTGAT
AGAGAACGTATGCAGACTTTACTCCCTATCAGTGATAGAGAACGTATAAGGAGTTTACTCCCTATCAGTG
ATAGAGAACGTATGACCAGTTTACTCCCTATCAGTGATAGAGAACGTATCTACAGTTTACTCCCTATCAG
TGATAGAGAACGTATATCCAGTTTACTCCCTATCAGTGATAGAGAACGTATGTCGAGGTAGGCGTGTACG
GTGGGCGCCTATAAAAGCAGAGCTCGTTTAGTGAACCGTCAGATCGCCTGGAGCAATTCCACAACACTTT
TGTCTTATACTTGGATCCGCCACCATGGATTACAAGGATGACGACGATAAGCCTGGGGCCTCGAAGCTCC
GGGCGGTTTTGGAGAAGTTGAAGCTCAGCCGCGATGATATCTCCACGGCGGCGGGGATGGTGAAAGGGGT
TGTGGACCACCTGCTGCTCAGACTGAAGTGCGACTCCGCGTTCAGAGGCGTCGGGCTGCTGAACACCGGG
AGCTACTATGAGCACGTGAAGATTTCTGCACCTAATGAATTTGATGTCATGTTTAAACTGGAAGTCCCCA
GAATTCAACTAGAAGAATATTCCAACACTCGTGCATATTACTTTGTGAAATTTAAAAGAAATCCGAAAGA
AAATCCTCTGAGTCAGTTTTTAGAAGGTGAAATATTATCAGCTTCTAAGATGCTGTCAAAGTTTAGGAAA
ATCATTAAGGAAGAAATTAACGACATTAAAGATACAGATGTCATCATGAAGAGGAAAAGAGGAGGGAGCC
CTGCTGTAACACTTCTTATTAGTGAAAAAATATCTGTGGATATAACCCTGGCTTTGGAATCAAAAAGTAG
CTGGCCTGCTAGCACCCAAGAAGGCCTGCGCATTCAAAACTGGCTTTCAGCAAAAGTTAGGAAGCAACTA
CGACTAAAGCCATTTTACCTTGTACCCAAGCATGCAAAGGAAGGAAATGGTTTCCAAGAAGAAACATGGC
GGCTATCCTTCTCTCACATCGAAAAGGAAATTTTGAACAATCATGGAAAATCTAAAACGTGCTGTGAAAA
CAAAGAAGAGAAATGTTGCAGGAAAGATTGTTTAAAACTAATGAAATACCTTTTAGAACAGCTGAAAGAA
AGGTTTAAAGACAAAAAACATCTGGATAAATTCTCTTCTTATCATGTGAAAACTGCCTTCTTTCACGTAT
GTACCCAGAACCCTCAAGACAGTCAGTGGGACCGCAAAGACCTGGGCCTCTGCTTTGATAACTGCGTGAC
ATACTTTCTTCAGTGCCTCAGGACAGAAAAACTTGAGAATTATTTTATTCCTGAATTCAATCTATTCTCT
AGCAACTTAATTGACAAAAGAAGTAAAGAATTTCTGACAAAGCAAATTGAATATGAAAGAAACAATGAGT
TTCCAGTTTTTGATGAATTTTACCCATACGATGTTCCAGATTACGCTTGAGCGGCCGCGCCGGCGGGCCC
GAATTCTACCGGGTAGGGGAGGCGCTTTTCCCAAGGCAGTCTGGAGCATGCGCTTTAGCAGCCCCGCTGG
GCACTTGGCGCTACACAAGTGGCCTCTGGCCTCGCACACATTCCACATCCACCGGTAGGCGCCAACCGGC
TCCGTTCTTTGGTGGCCCCTTCGCGCCACCTTCTACTCCTCCCCTAGTCAGGAAGTTCCCCCCCGCCCCG
CAGCTCGCGTCGTGCAGGACGTGACAAATGGAAGTAGCACGTCTCACTAGTCTCGTGCAGATGGACAGCA
CCGCTGAGCAATGGAAGCGGGTAGGCCTTTGGGGCAGCGGCCAATAGCAGCTTTGCTCCTTCGCTTTCTG
GGCTCAGAGGCTGGGAAGGGGTGGGTCCGGGGGCGGGCTCAGGGGCGGGCTCAGGGGCGGGGCGGGCGCC
CGAAGGTCCTCCGGAGGCCCGGCATTCTGCACGCTTCAAAAGCGCACGTCTGCCGCGCTGTTCTCCTCTT
CCTCATCTCCGGGCCTTTCGACCTGCAGCCCAAGCTTACCATGACCGAGTACAAGCCCACGGTGCGCCTC
GCCACCCGCGACGACGTCCCCAGGGCCGTACGCACCCTCGCCGCCGCGTTCGCCGACTACCCCGCCACGC
GCCACACCGTCGATCCGGACCGCCACATCGAGCGGGTCACCGAGCTGCAAGAACTCTTCCTCACGCGCGT
CGGGCTCGACATCGGCAAGGTGTGGGTCGCGGACGACGGCGCCGCGGTGGCGGTCTGGACCACGCCGGAG
AGCGTCGAAGCGGGGGCGGTGTTCGCCGAGATCGGCCCGCGCATGGCCGAGTTGAGCGGTTCCCGGCTGG
CCGCGCAGCAACAGATGGAAGGCCTCCTGGCGCCGCACCGGCCCAAGGAGCCCGCGTGGTTCCTGGCCAC
CGTCGGCGTCTCGCCCGACCACCAGGGCAAGGGTCTGGGCAGCGCCGTCGTGCTCCCCGGAGTGGAGGCG
GCCGAGCGCGCCGGGGTGCCCGCCTTCCTGGAGACCTCCGCGCCCCGCAACCTCCCCTTCTACGAGCGGC
TCGGCTTCACCGTCACCGCCGACGTCGAGGTGCCCGAAGGACCGCGCACCTGGTGCATGACCCGCAAGCC
CGGTGCCTGACGCCCGCCCCACGACCCGCAGCGCCCGACCGAAAGGAGCGCACGACCCCATGCATCGGCG
TCTCGAGATATCAGTGGTCCAGGCTCTAGTTTTGACTCAACAATATCACCAGCTGAAGCCTATAGAGTAC
GAGCCATAGATAAAATAAAAGATTTTATTTAGTCTCCAGAAAAAGGGGGGAATGAAAGACCCCACCTGTA
GGTTTGGCAAGCTAGCTTAAGTAACGCCATTTTGCAAGGCATGGAAAAATACATAACTGAGAATAGAGAA
GTTCAGATCAAGGTCAGGAACAGATGGAACAGGGTCGACCCTAGAGAACCATCAGATGTTTCCAGGGTGC
CCCAAGGACCTGAAATGACCCTGTGCCTTATTTGAACTAACCAATCAGTTCGCTTCTCGCTTCTGTTCGC
GCGCTTCTGCTCCCCGAGCTCAATAAAAGAGCCCACAACCCCTCACTCGGGGCGCCAGTCCTCCGATTGA
CTGAGTCGCCCGGGTACCCGTGTATCCAATAAACCCTCTTGCAGTTGCATCCGACTTGTGGTCTCGCTGT
TCCTTGGGAGGGTCTCCTCTGAGTGATTGACTACCCGTCAGCGGGGGTCTTTCATTTGGGGGCTCGTCCG
GGATCGGGAGACCCCTGCCCAGGGACCACCGACCCACCACCGGGAGGTAAGCTGGCTGCCTCGCGCGTTT
CGGTGATGACGGTGAAAACCTCTGACACATGCAGCTCCCGGAGACGGTCACAGCTTGTCTGTAAGCGGAT
GCCGGGAGCAGACAAGCCCGTCAGGGCGCGTCAGCGGGTGTTGGCGGGTGTCGGGGCGCAGCCATGACCC
AGTCACGTAGCGATAGCGGAGTGTAGATCCGGCTGTGGAATGTGTGTCAGTTAGGGTGTGGAAAGTCCCC
AGGCTCCCCAGCAGGCAGAAGTATGCAAAGCATGCATCTCAATTAGTCAGCAACCAGGTGTGGAAAGTCC
CCAGGCTCCCCAGCAGGCAGAAGTATGCAAAGCATGCATCTCAATTAGTCAGCAACCATAGTCCCGCCCC
TAACTCCGCCCATCCCGCCCCTAACTCCGCCCAGTTCCGCCCATTCTCCGCCCCATGGCTGACTAATTTT
TTTTATTTATGCAGAGGCCGAGGCCGCCTCGGCCTCTGAGCTATTCCAGAAGTAGTGAGGAGGCTTTTTT
GGAGGCCTAGGCTTTTGCAAAAAGCTTACTGGCTTAACTATGCGGCATCAGAGCAGATTGTACTGAGAGT
GCACCATATGCGGTGTGAAATACCGCACAGATGCGTAAGGAGAAAATACCGCATCAGGCGCTCTTCCGCT
TCCTCGCTCACTGACTCGCTGCGCTCGGTCGTTCGGCTGCGGCGAGCGGTATCAGCTCACTCAAAGGCGG
TAATACGGTTATCCACAGAATCAGGGGATAACGCAGGAAAGAACATGTGAGCAAAAGGCCAGCAAAAGGC
CAGGAACCGTAAAAAGGCCGCGTTGCTGGCGTTTTTCCATAGGCTCCGCCCCCCTGACGAGCATCACAAA
AATCGACGCTCAAGTCAGAGGTGGCGAAACCCGACAGGACTATAAAGATACCAGGCGTTTCCCCCTGGAA
GCTCCCTCGTGCGCTCTCCTGTTCCGACCCTGCCGCTTACCGGATACCTGTCCGCCTTTCTCCCTTCGGG
AAGCGTGGCGCTTTCTCATAGCTCACGCTGTAGGTATCTCAGTTCGGTGTAGGTCGTTCGCTCCAAGCTG
GGCTGTGTGCACGAACCCCCCGTTCAGCCCGACCGCTGCGCCTTATCCGGTAACTATCGTCTTGAGTCCA
ACCCGGTAAGACACGACTTATCGCCACTGGCAGCAGCCACTGGTAACAGGATTAGCAGAGCGAGGTATGT
AGGCGGTGCTACAGAGTTCTTGAAGTGGTGGCCTAACTACGGCTACACTAGAAGGACAGTATTTGGTATC
TGCGCTCTGCTGAAGCCAGTTACCTTCGGAAAAAGAGTTGGTAGCTCTTGATCCGGCAAACAAACCACCG
CTGGTAGCGGTGGTTTTTTTGTTTGCAAGCAGCAGATTACGCGCAGAAAAAAAGGATCTCAAGAAGATCC
TTTGATCTTTTCTACGGGGTCTGACGCTCAGTGGAACGAAAACTCACGTTAAGGGATTTTGGTCATGAGA
TTATCAAAAAGGATCTTCACCTAGATCCTTTTAAATTAAAAATGAAGTTTTAAATCAATCTAAAGTATAT
ATGAGTAAACTTGGTCTGACAGTTACCAATGCTTAATCAGTGAGGCACCTATCTCAGCGATCTGTCTATT
TCGTTCATCCATAGTTGCCTGACTCCCCGTCGTGTAGATAACTACGATACGGGAGGGCTTACCATCTGGC
CCCAGTGCTGCAATGATACCGCGAGACCCACGCTCACCGGCTCCAGATTTATCAGCAATAAACCAGCCAG
CCGGAAGGGCCGAGCGCAGAAGTGGTCCTGCAACTTTATCCGCCTCCATCCAGTCTATTAATTGTTGCCG
GGAAGCTAGAGTAAGTAGTTCGCCAGTTAATAGTTTGCGCAACGTTGTTGCCATTGCTGCAGGCATCGTG
GTGTCACGCTCGTCGTTTGGTATGGCTTCATTCAGCTCCGGTTCCCAACGATCAAGGCGAGTTACATGAT
CCCCCATGTTGTGCAAAAAAGCGGTTAGCTCCTTCGGTCCTCCGATCGTTGTCAGAAGTAAGTTGGCCGC
AGTGTTATCACTCATGGTTATGGCAGCACTGCATAATTCTCTTACTGTCATGCCATCCGTAAGATGCTTT
TCTGTGACTGGTGAGTACTCAACCAAGTCATTCTGAGAATAGTGTATGCGGCGACCGAGTTGCTCTTGCC
CGGCGTCAACACGGGATAATACCGCGCCACATAGCAGAACTTTAAAAGTGCTCATCATTGGAAAACGTTC
TTCGGGGCGAAAACTCTCAAGGATCTTACCGCTGTTGAGATCCAGTTCGATGTAACCCACTCGTGCACCC
AACTGATCTTCAGCATCTTTTACTTTCACCAGCGTTTCTGGGTGAGCAAAAACAGGAAGGCAAAATGCCG
CAAAAAAGGGAATAAGGGCGACACGGAAATGTTGAATACTCATACTCTTCCTTTTTCAATATTATTGAAG
CATTTATCAGGGTTATTGTCTCATGAGCGGATACATATTTGAATGTATTTAGAAAAATAAACAAATAGGG
GTTCCGCGCACATTTCCCCGAAAAGTGCCACCTGACGTCTAAGAAACCATTATTATCATGACATTAACCT
ATAAAAATAGGCGTATCACGAGGCCCTTTCGTCTTCAAGAATTAGCTTGGCCATTGCATACGTTGTATCC
ATATCATAATATGTACATTTATATTGGCTCATGTCCAACATTACCGCCATGTTGACATTGATTATTGACT
AGTTATTAATAGTAATCAATTACGGGGTCATTAGTTCAT
